Addgene plasmid #169118: pNB207
Purpose: TESEC expression vector for DapB from M. tuberculosis
Depositing lab: Edwin Wintermute. Depositing organization: INSERM U1284, Center for Research and Interdisciplinarity (CRI). Publication: Low-cost anti-mycobacterial drug discovery using engineered E. coli. Bongaerts N, Edoo Z, Abukar AA, Song X, Sosa-Carrillo S, Haggenmueller S, Savigny J, Gontier S, Lindner AB, Wintermute EH. Nat Commun. 2022 Jul 7;13(1):3905. doi: 10.1038/s41467-022-31570-3. PubMed 35798732.
Backbone
  Vector backbone: pNB200
  Backbone size w/o insert (bp): 2400
  Vector type: Bacterial Expression, Synthetic Biology
Growth in bacteria
  Bacterial resistance: Ampicillin, 100 μg/mL
  Growth temperature: 37°C
  Growth strain: DH5alpha
  Copy number: High Copy
Gene/Insert
  Gene/Insert name: dapB (alt names: Rv2773c; 4-hydroxy-tetrahydrodipicolinate reductase)
  Species: Mycobacterium tuberculosis H37Rv
  Insert size (bp): 738
  Mutation: Codon optimized for E. coli
  Entrez Gene: dapB (a.k.a. Rv2773c)
  Promoter: pBAD
  Cloning method: Restriction Enzyme; 5′ cloning site BsaI (destroyed during cloning); 3′ cloning site BsaI (destroyed during cloning)
  Sequencing primers: 5′ GATTAGCGGATCCTACCTGACG; 3′ AGGCCCAGTCTTTCGACTGAGC
Terms and licenses: Academic/Nonprofit Terms; Industry Terms: Not Available to Industry
Depositor comments: Please visit https://doi.org/10.1101/2021.03.26.437171 for bioRxiv preprint.
How to cite: pNB207 was a gift from Edwin Wintermute (Addgene plasmid # 169118 ; http://n2t.net/addgene:169118 ; RRID:Addgene_169118)
