[The description below was written by a language model from this plasmid's Addgene catalogue record and pLannotate feature annotations shown in this document.]
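Description:
pNB207 is a compact bacterial expression plasmid of about 3.1 kb, built on the pNB200 backbone and classed as a bacterial expression and synthetic biology vector. It is described as a TESEC expression vector for DapB from Mycobacterium tuberculosis. It replicates in E. coli from a high-copy ColE1/pUC-type origin. Selection is with ampicillin, through a β-lactamase gene driven by its own bla promoter and followed by a phage lambda t0 terminator. This keeps marker transcription from reading into the rest of the plasmid.

The payload is a single expression unit. The L-arabinose-inducible araBAD (pBAD) promoter drives dapB (Rv2773c) from M. tuberculosis H37Rv, codon optimized for E. coli, and transcription ends at the rrnB T1 terminator. DapB is 4-hydroxy-tetrahydrodipicolinate reductase. It converts 4-hydroxy-tetrahydrodipicolinate to tetrahydrodipicolinate and can use either NADH or NADPH as reductant. The gene was inserted through BsaI sites that were destroyed during cloning, which is consistent with a Golden Gate-style scarless assembly. No epitope or purification tags are annotated. No araC regulator gene appears in the feature table, so arabinose-responsive control presumably depends on AraC supplied by the host, although the record does not say this.

The associated publication concerns low-cost anti-mycobacterial drug discovery using engineered E. coli. The plasmid therefore appears intended to provide arabinose-controlled expression of the mycobacterial enzyme in E. coli for that work. The record does not spell out what TESEC stands for or describe the host strain or assay design.
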