Features (pLannotate 1.2.2; 7 found; start..end, strand, type, name):
     19..303     +  promoter       araBAD promoter: araBAD; promoter of the L-arabinose operon of E. coli; the araC regulatory gene is transcribed in the opposite direction (Guzman et al., 1995)
    332..1066    +  CDS            dapB: DAPB_MYCTU - Experimental evidence at protein level: Swiss-Prot protein existence level 1. Catalyzes the conversion of 4-hydroxy-tetrahydrodipicolinate (HTPA) to tetrahydrodipicolinate (Probable). Can use both NADH and NADPH as a reductant, with NADH being 6-fold as effective as NADPH. From Mycobacterium tuberculosis (strain ATCC 25618 / H37Rv).
   1104..1190    +  terminator     rrnB T1 terminator: Escherichia coli rrnB; transcription terminator T1 from the E. coli rrnB gene
   1355..1943    -  rep_origin     ori: high-copy-number ColE1/pMB1/pBR322/pUC origin of replication
   2031..2125    -  terminator     lambda t0 terminator: transcription terminator from phage lambda
   2155..3015    -  CDS            AmpR: β-lactamase; bla; confers resistance to ampicillin, carbenicillin, and related antibiotics
   3016..3120    -  promoter       AmpR promoter: bla
>Addgene plasmid #169118 | pNB207 | addgene full sequence | sequence record 343469 | Addgene NGS Result
GACGTCGAAGACATGGAGAAGAAACCAATTGTCCATATTGCATCAGACATTGCCGTCACTGCGTCTTTTA
CTGGCTCTTCTCGCTAACCAAACCGGTAACCCCGCTTATTAAAAGCATTCTGTAACAAAGCGGGACCAAA
GCCATGACAAAAACGCGTAACAAAAGTGTCTATAATCACGGCAGAAAAGTCCACATTGATTATTTGCACG
GCGTCACACTTTGCTATGCCATAGCATTTTTATCCATAAGATTAGCGGATCCTACCTGACGCTTTTTATC
GCAACTCTCTACTGTTTCTCCATAGAATTCATTAAAGAGGAGAAAGGTACCATGCGCGTCGGCGTTTTAG
GCGCGAAGGGTAAGGTAGGTGCGACAATGGTTCGTGCTGTAGCAGCGGCCGATGACTTGACGTTGTCCGC
GGAACTCGATGCGGGCGATCCATTATCTCTGTTGACCGATGGGAACACGGAAGTTGTCATTGATTTTACC
CATCCTGATGTCGTGATGGGCAATCTGGAATTTTTGATCGACAACGGTATTCATGCGGTTGTAGGCACGA
CGGGCTTCACGGCAGAACGCTTCCAGCAGGTCGAGTCGTGGCTGGTTGCAAAACCCAACACTAGCGTGCT
GATTGCGCCGAATTTTGCGATTGGTGCTGTTCTGTCTATGCACTTTGCGAAACAGGCTGCGCGCTTTTTC
GATTCAGCCGAAGTTATTGAACTCCACCACCCACATAAAGCCGATGCGCCTAGCGGCACCGCAGCTCGTA
CGGCGAAACTGATTGCGGAAGCCCGCAAAGGACTGCCACCTAACCCGGATGCCACCAGTACGTCTTTACC
GGGCGCGCGCGGCGCTGATGTTGACGGGATCCCAGTGCATGCGGTTCGCCTGGCGGGCCTGGTTGCTCAT
CAGGAGGTGTTGTTTGGGACCGAGGGCGAAACCCTGACAATTCGTCACGACAGCTTAGACCGCACGTCAT
TCGTCCCGGGGGTACTCCTGGCTGTGCGTCGTATCGCAGAGCGTCCGGGTTTGACTGTGGGACTGGAACC
GTTATTGGATCTGCACTGAAGGTGGGATCCCATGGTACGCGTGCTAGAGGCATCAAATAAAACGAAAGGC
TCAGTCGAAAGACTGGGCCTTTCGTTTTATCTGTTGTTTGTCGGTGAACGCTCTCCTGAGTAGGACAAAT
CCGCCGCCCTAGACCTAGGGCGTTCGGCTGCGGCGAGCGGTATCAGCTCACTCAAAGGCGGTAATACGGT
TATCCACAGAATCAGGGGATAACGCAGGAAAGAACATGTGAGCAAAAGGCCAGCAAAAGGCCAGGAACCG
TAAAAAGGCCGCGTTGCTGGCGTTTTTCCATAGGCTCCGCCCCCCTGACGAGCATCACAAAAATCGACGC
TCAAGTCAGAGGTGGCGAAACCCGACAGGACTATAAAGATACCAGGCGTTTCCCCCTGGAAGCTCCCTCG
TGCGCTCTCCTGTTCCGACCCTGCCGCTTACCGGATACCTGTCCGCCTTTCTCCCTTCGGGAAGCGTGGC
GCTTTCTCATAGCTCACGCTGTAGGTATCTCAGTTCGGTGTAGGTCGTTCGCTCCAAGCTGGGCTGTGTG
CACGAACCCCCCGTTCAGCCCGACCGCTGCGCCTTATCCGGTAACTATCGTCTTGAGTCCAACCCGGTAA
GACACGACTTATCGCCACTGGCAGCAGCCACTGGTAACAGGATTAGCAGAGCGAGGTATGTAGGCGGTGC
TACAGAGTTCTTGAAGTGGTGGCCTAACTACGGCTACACTAGAAGGACAGTATTTGGTATCTGCGCTCTG
CTGAAGCCAGTTACCTTCGGAAAAAGAGTTGGTAGCTCTTGATCCGGCAAACAAACCACCGCTGGTAGCG
GTGGTTTTTTTGTTTGCAAGCAGCAGATTACGCGCAGAAAAAAAGGATCTCAAGAAGATCCTTTGATCTT
TTCTACGGGGTCTGACGCTCAGTGGAACGAAAACTCACGTTAAGGGATTTTGGTCATGACTAGTGCTTGG
ATTCTCACCAATAAAAAACGCCCGGCGGCAACCGAGCGTTCTGAACAAATCCAGATGGAGTTCTGAGGTC
ATTACTGGATCTATCAACAGGAGTCCAAGCGAGCTCGTAAACTTGGTCTGACAGTTACCAATGCTTAATC
AGTGAGGCACCTATCTCAGCGATCTGTCTATTTCGTTCATCCATAGTTGCCTGACTCCCCGTCGTGTAGA
TAACTACGATACGGGAGGGCTTACCATCTGGCCCCAGTGCTGCAATGATACCGCGGGACCCACGCTCACC
GGCTCCAGATTTATCAGCAATAAACCAGCCAGCCGGAAGGGCCGAGCGCAGAAGTGGTCCTGCAACTTTA
TCCGCCTCCATCCAGTCTATTAATTGTTGCCGGGAAGCTAGAGTAAGTAGTTCGCCAGTTAATAGTTTGC
GCAACGTTGTTGCCATTGCTACAGGCATCGTGGTGTCACGCTCGTCGTTTGGTATGGCTTCATTCAGCTC
CGGTTCCCAACGATCAAGGCGAGTTACATGATCCCCCATGTTGTGCAAAAAAGCGGTTAGCTCCTTCGGT
CCTCCGATCGTTGTCAGAAGTAAGTTGGCCGCAGTGTTATCACTCATGGTTATGGCAGCACTGCATAATT
CTCTTACTGTCATGCCATCCGTAAGATGCTTTTCTGTGACTGGTGAGTACTCAACCAAGTCATTCTGAGA
ATAGTGTATGCGGCGACCGAGTTGCTCTTGCCCGGCGTCAATACGGGATAATACCGCGCCACATAGCAGA
ACTTTAAAAGTGCTCATCATTGGAAAACGTTCTTCGGGGCGAAAACTCTCAAGGATCTTACCGCTGTTGA
GATCCAGTTCGATGTAACCCACTCGTGCACCCAACTGATCTTCAGCATCTTTTACTTTCACCAGCGTTTC
TGGGTGAGCAAAAACAGGAAGGCAAAATGCCGCAAAAAAGGGAATAAGGGCGACACGGAAATGTTGAATA
CTCATACTCTTCCTTTTTCAATATTATTGAAGCATTTATCAGGGTTATTGTCTCATGAGCGGATACATAT
TTGAATGTATTTAGAAAAATAAACAAATAGGGGTTCCGCGCACATTTCCCCGAAAAGTGCCACCT
